>Addgene plasmid #230111 | AiP12354 - pAAV-AiE0511h-minBG-SYFP2-WPRE3-BGHpA (Alias: CN2354) | addgene full sequence | sequence record 461843 | Addgene NGS Result
CCTGCAGGCAGCTGCGCGCTCGCTCGCTCACTGAGGCCGCCCGGGCGTCGGGCGACCTTTGGTCGCCCGG
CCTCAGTGAGCGAGCGAGCGCGCAGAGAGGGAGTGGCCAACTCCATCACTAGGGGTTCCTGCGGCCGCAC
GCGTTTGAGGCAGGAACGCAGACAGGAATCAAGGTTTTGGGGTTGGGATTTGCAATCCATTACTTTGCCT
CCTGCATCCACTGCTTTTCCCTGGGCATTCTCTTCTTCCGGTTTCTTGGAAGTTAAAATTGCGAGAGAAG
CAACACAGAGTGGTTTTCCCAGGGCCTCGACCTCGGTAAGGGAAGACGTGGAATTCCGAGTGTGGAGACC
CAGACAGCCTCCGAAACCCCCACGCAACCCTGGGCGTTCAGCAGCTGCCAATGCCCGCCTGACAAGTTTC
TGGGGCATCTCTGCACACGGAGAGGTGTGTCTCCTGCAGCTCCAAAAACAGATTTTGCCATCTCATCCCC
ATATTTGCAGTCTCCAGTTGGCTTCTTGTGATTGGCCAGAACTTTTCCTCACTGGAGAGATGAGGAGAAT
CCAGTCCTCCAACCAGCTGAGAGAAAACACTGCAGTAGCAGAGATAGCAATGGCTGTTCCACCCCACACT
GATACGATGTCAGGGAGCCAGGGGTGGGCTCAACAGGCTGAATGATGCCAGGGACTCCCAAGGGTCTATA
CATTTAACCCTGGAGGAAGTGGCCTCTGACCAGGTACCTAACCTTCTGTACTTCTCGTTCTGTAATTGGG
GGGAGCTCGGGCTGGGCATAAAAGTCAGGGCAGAGCCATCTATTGCTTACATTTGCTTCTGGGATCCAGA
TCTTTCGAAGCTAGCGCTACCGGTCGCCACCATGGTGAGCAAGGGCGAGGAGCTGTTCACCGGGGTGGTG
CCCATCCTGGTCGAGCTGGACGGCGACGTAAACGGCCACAAGTTCAGCGTGTCCGGCGAGGGCGAGGGCG
ATGCCACCTACGGCAAGCTGACCCTGAAGCTGATCTGCACCACCGGCAAGCTGCCCGTGCCCTGGCCCAC
CCTCGTGACCACCCTGGGCTACGGCGTGCAGTGCTTCGCCCGCTACCCCGACCACATGAAGCAGCACGAC
TTCTTCAAGTCCGCCATGCCCGAAGGCTACGTCCAGGAGCGCACCATCTTCTTCAAGGACGACGGCAACT
ACAAGACCCGCGCCGAGGTGAAGTTCGAGGGCGACACCCTGGTGAACCGCATCGAGCTGAAGGGCATCGA
CTTCAAGGAGGACGGCAACATCCTGGGGCACAAGCTGGAGTACAACTACAACAGCCACAACGTCTATATC
ACCGCCGACAAGCAGAAGAACGGCATCAAGGCCAACTTCAAGATCCGCCACAACATCGAGGACGGCGGCG
TGCAGCTCGCCGACCACTACCAGCAGAACACCCCCATCGGCGACGGCCCCGTGCTGCTGCCCGACAACCA
CTACCTGAGCTACCAGTCCAAGCTGAGCAAAGACCCCAACGAGAAGCGCGATCACATGGTCCTGCTGGAG
TTCGTGACCGCCGCCGGGATCACTCTCGGCATGGACGAGCTGTACAAGTAAGTCGACGGCGCGCCGCGGC
CGCGAATTCGATATCATAATCAACCTCTGGATTACAAAATTTGTGAAAGATTGACTGGTATTCTTAACTA
TGTTGCTCCTTTTACGCTATGTGGATACGCTGCTTTAATGCCTTTGTATCATGCTATTGCTTCCCGTATG
GCTTTCATTTTCTCCTCCTTGTATAAATCCTGGTTAGTTCTTGCCACGGCGGAACTCATCGCCGCCTGCC
TTGCCCGCTGCTGGACAGGGGCTCGGCTGTTGGGCACTGACAATTCCGTGGCTCGAGAGATCTTCGACTG
TGCCTTCTAGTTGCCAGCCATCTGTTGTTTGCCCCTCCCCCGTGCCTTCCTTGACCCTGGAAGGTGCCAC
TCCCACTGTCCTTTCCTAATAAAATGAGGAAATTGCATCGCATTGTCTGAGTAGGTGTCATTCTATTCTG
GGGGGTGGGGTGGGGCAGGACAGCAAGGGGGAGGATTGGGAAGACAATAGCAGGCATGAGATCTCACGTG
CGGACCGAGCGGCCGCAGGAACCCCTAGTGATGGAGTTGGCCACTCCCTCTCTGCGCGCTCGCTCGCTCA
CTGAGGCCGGGCGACCAAAGGTCGCCCGACGCCCGGGCTTTGCCCGGGCGGCCTCAGTGAGCGAGCGAGC
GCGCAGCTGCCTGCAGGGGCGCCTGATGCGGTATTTTCTCCTTACGCATCTGTGCGGTATTTCACACCGC
ATA
[95 nt withheld, positions 2314-2408]
T
[46 nt withheld, positions 2410-2455]
C
[141 nt withheld, positions 2457-2597]
CCTTTGACGTTGGAGTCCACGTTCTTT
[37 nt withheld, positions 2625-2661]
ACTCTATCTCGGGCTATTCTTTTGATTTATAAGGGATTTTGCCGATTTCGGTCTATTGGTTAAAAAATGA
GCTGATTTAACAAAAATTTAACGCGAATTTTAACAAAATATTAACGTTTACAATTTTATGGTGCACTCTC
AGTACAATCTGCTCTGATGCCGCATAGTTAAGCCAGCCCCGACACCCGCCAACACCCGCTGACGCGCCCT
GACGGGCTTGTCTGCTCCCGGCATCCGCTTACAGACAAGCTGTGACCGTCTCCGGGAGCTGCATGTGTCA
GAGGTTTTCACCGTCATCACCGAAACGCGCGAGACGAAAGGGCCTCGTGATACGCCTATTTTTATAGGTT
AATGTCATGATAATAATGGTTTCTTAGACGTCAGGTGGCACTTTTCGGGGAAATGTGCGCGGAACCCCTA
TTTGTTTATTTTTCTAAATACATTCAAATATGTATCCGCTCATGAGACAATAACCCTGATAAATGCTTCA
ATAATATTGAAAAAGGAAGAGTATGAGTATTCAACATTTCCGTGTCGCCCTTATTCCCTTTTTTGCGGCA
TTTTGCCTTCCTGTTTTTGCTCACCCAGAAACGCTGGTGAAAGTAAAAGATGCTGAAGATCAGTTGGGTG
CACGAGTGGGTTACATCGAACTGGATCTCAACAGCGGTAAGATCCTTGAGAGTTTTCGCCCCGAAGAACG
TTTTCCAATGATGAGCACTTTTAAAGTTCTGCTATGTGGCGCGGTATTATCCCGTATTGACGCCGGGCAA
GAGCAACTCGGTCGCCGCATACACTATTCTCAGAATGACTTGGTTGAGTACTCACCAGTCACAGAAAAGC
ATCTTACGGATGGCATGACAGTAAGAGAATTATGCAGTGCTGCCATAACCATGAGTGATAACACTGCGGC
CAACTTACTTCTGACAACGATCGGAGGACCGAAGGAGCTAACCGCTTTTTTGCACAACATGGGGGATCAT
GTAACTCGCCTTGATCGTTGGGAACCGGAGCTGAATGAAGCCATACCAAACGACGAGCGTGACACCACGA
TGCCTGTAGCAATGGCAACAACGTTGCGCAAACTATTAACTGGCGAACTACTTACTCTAGCTTCCCGGCA
ACAATTAATAGACTGGATGGAGGCGGATAAAGTTGCAGGACCACTTCTGCGCTCGGCCCTTCCGGCTGGC
TGGTTTATTGCTGATAAATCTGGAGCCGGTGAGCGTGGGTCTCGCGGTATCATTGCAGCACTGGGGCCAG
ATGGTAAGCCCTCCCGTATCGTAGTTATCTACACGACGGGGAGTCAGGCAACTATGGATGAACGAAATAG
ACAGATCGCTGAGATAGGTGCCTCACTGATTAAGCATTGGTAACTGTCAGACCAAGTTTACTCATATATA
CTTTAGATTGATTTAAAACTTCATTTTTAATTTAAAAGGATCTAGGTGAAGATCCTTTTTGATAATCTCA
TGACCAAAATCCCTTAACGTGAGTTTTCGTTCCACTGAGCGTCAGACCCCGTAGAAAAGATCAAAGGATC
TTCTTGAGATCCTTTTTTTCTGCGCGTAATCTGCTGCTTGCAAACAAAAAAACCACCGCTACCAGCGGTG
GTTTGTTTGCCGGATCAAGAGCTACCAACTCTTTTTCCGAAGGTAACTGGCTTCAGCAGAGCGCAGATAC
CAAATACTGTTCTTCTAGTGTAGCCGTAGTTAGGCCACCACTTCAAGAACTCTGTAGCACCGCCTACATA
CCTCGCTCTGCTAATCCTGTTACCAGTGGCTGCTGCCAGTGGCGATAAGTCGTGTCTTACCGGGTTGGAC
TCAAGACGATAGTTACCGGATAAGGCGCAGCGGTCGGGCTGAACGGGGGGTTCGTGCACACAGCCCAGCT
TGGAGCGAACGACCTACACCGAACTGAGATACCTACAGCGTGAGCTATGAGAAAGCGCCACGCTTCCCGA
AGGGAGAAAGGCGGACAGGTATCCGGTAAGCGGCAGGGTCGGAACAGGAGAGCGCACGAGGGAGCTTCCA
GGGGGAAACGCCTGGTATCTTTATAGTCCTGTCGGGTTTCGCCACCTCTGACTTGAGCGTCGATTTTTGT
GATGCTCGTCAGGGGGGCGGAGCCTATGGAAAAACGCCAGCAACGCGGCCTTTTTACGGTTCCTGGCCTT
TTGCTGGCCTTTTGCTCACATGT
Features (pLannotate 1.2.2; 14 found; start..end, strand, type, name):
     12..39      +  repeat_region  AAV2 ITR (fragment): inverted terminal repeat of adeno-associated virus serotype 2 inverted
     68..95      +  repeat_region  AAV2 ITR (fragment): inverted terminal repeat of adeno-associated virus serotype 2 inverted
    872..1588    +  CDS            SYFP2: SYFP2 is a basic (constitutively fluorescent) yellow fluorescent protein published in 2006, derived from Aequorea victoria. It is reported to be a very rapidly-maturing monomer with moderate acid sensitivity.
   1628..1785    +  misc_feature   WPRE (fragment): woodchuck hepatitis virus posttranscriptional regulatory element
   1791..1871    +  misc_feature   WPRE (fragment): woodchuck hepatitis virus posttranscriptional regulatory element
   1888..1999    +  polyA_signal   bGH poly(A) signal: bovine growth hormone polyadenylation signal
   2117..2257    +  repeat_region  AAV2 ITR: inverted terminal repeat of adeno-associated virus serotype 2 inverted
   2262..2313    -  misc_feature   bom (fragment): basis of mobility region from pBR322
   2332..2787    +  rep_origin     f1 ori (sequence partly withheld): f1 bacteriophage origin of replication; arrow indicates direction of (+) strand synthesis
   2788..2837    -  misc_feature   bom (fragment): basis of mobility region from pBR322
   2939..2974    -  CDS            rop (fragment): Rop protein, which maintains plasmids at low copy number; rop
   3069..3173    +  promoter       AmpR promoter: bla
   3174..4034    +  CDS            AmpR: β-lactamase; bla; confers resistance to ampicillin, carbenicillin, and related antibiotics
   4205..4793    +  rep_origin     ori: high-copy-number ColE1/pMB1/pBR322/pUC origin of replication
