[The description below was written by a language model from this plasmid's Addgene catalogue record and pLannotate feature annotations shown in this document.]
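Description:
AiP12354 - pAAV-AiE0511h-minBG-SYFP2-WPRE3-BGHpA (alias CN2354) is a 4,854-nt AAV transfer plasmid built on a pAAV2 backbone. It is used to package a recombinant adeno-associated virus genome that reports the activity of a candidate brain-cell-type enhancer. In bacteria it is maintained at high copy through a ColE1/pUC-type origin and selected with ampicillin through the β-lactamase gene and its own promoter. An f1 phage origin and small remnants of pBR322 bom and rop sequences are also annotated in the backbone. The recorded growth strain is a recombination-reduced host, which fits the tendency of ITR repeats to rearrange. The annotation finds one full-length AAV2 ITR downstream of the cassette but only short ITR fragments at the upstream end. This may reflect how difficult these repeats are to sequence or annotate rather than a true deletion, and the record does not resolve the question.

Between the ITRs, the enhancer AiE0511h sits upstream of a minimal beta-globin promoter (minBG). Neither element was annotated automatically, though both presumably lie in the unannotated region preceding the reporter. A minimal promoter has little activity on its own, so expression of the downstream SYFP2, a rapidly maturing monomeric yellow fluorescent protein derived from Aequorea victoria, depends on the enhancer. Fluorescence therefore marks the cells in which the enhancer is active. The transcript is stabilised and processed by WPRE3, a shortened woodchuck hepatitis virus posttranscriptional element detected as two WPRE fragments, followed by the bovine growth hormone polyadenylation signal. The stated purpose is AAV-mediated transgene expression in specific brain cell populations, as part of a collection of enhancer AAVs for genetic access to cortical cell types. The record does not say which population AiE0511h targets.
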