Addgene plasmid #230111: AiP12354 - pAAV-AiE0511h-minBG-SYFP2-WPRE3-BGHpA (Alias: CN2354)
Purpose: AiE0511h is an enhancer sequence, designed to drive AAV-mediated transgene expression in specific populations of brain cells
Depositing lab: Allen Institute for Brain Science & Boaz Levi. Depositing organization: Allen Institute. Publication: A suite of enhancer AAVs and transgenic mouse lines for genetic access to cortical cell types. Ben-Simon Y, Hooper M, Narayan S, Daigle TL, Dwivedi D, Way SW, Oster A, Stafford DA, Mich JK, Taormina MJ, Martinez RA, Opitz-Araya X, Roth JR, Alexander JR, Allen S, Amster A, Arbuckle J, Ayala A, Baker PM, Bakken TE, Barcelli T, Barta S, Bendrick J, Bertagnolli D, Bielstein C, Bishwakarma P, Bowlus J, Boyer G, Brouner K, Casian B, Casper T, Chakka AB, Chakrabarty R, Chance RK, Chavan S, Clark M, Colbert K, Collman F, Daniel S, Departee M, DiValentin P, Donadio N, Dotson N, Egdorf T, Fliss T, Gabitto M, Garcia J, Gary A, Gasperini M, Gloe J, Goldy J, Gore BB, Graybuck L, Greisman N, Haeseleer F, Halterman C, Haradon Z, Hastings SD, Helback O, Ho W, Hockemeyer D, Huang C, Huff S, Hunker A, Johansen N, Jones D, Juneau Z, Kalmbach B, Kannan M, Khem S, Kussick E, Kutsal R, Larsen R, Lee C, Lee AY, Leibly M, Lenz GH, Li S, Liang E, Lusk N, Madigan Z, Malloy J, Malone J, McCue R, Melchor J, Mollenkopf T, Moosman S, Morin E, Newman D, Ng L, Ngo K, Omstead V, Otto S, Oyama A, Pena N, Pham T, Phillips E, Pom CA, Potekhina L, Ransford S, Ray PL, Rette D, Reynoldson C, Rimorin C, Rocha D, Ruiz A, Sanchez REA, Sawyer L, Sedeno-Cortes A, Sevigny JP, Shapovalova N, Shepard N, Shulga L, Sigler AR, Siverts L, Soliman S, Somasundaram S, Staats B, Stewart K, Szelenyi E, Tieu M, Trader C, Tran A, van Velthoven CTJ, Walker M, Wang Y, Weed N, Wirthlin M, Wood T, Wynalda B, Yao Z, Zhou T, Ariza J, Dee N, Reding M, Ronellenfitch K, Mufti S, Sunkin SM, Smith KA, Esposito L, Waters J, Thyagarajan B, Yao S, Lein ES, Zeng H, Levi BP, Ngai J, Ting JT, Tasic B. Cell. 2025 May 16:S0092-8674(25)00513-6. doi: 10.1016/j.cell.2025.05.002. PubMed 40403729.
Backbone
  Vector backbone: pAAV2
  Vector type: AAV
Growth in bacteria
  Bacterial resistance: Ampicillin, 100 μg/mL
  Growth temperature: 37°C
  Growth strain: NEB Stable
  Copy number: High Copy
Gene/Insert
  Gene/Insert name: SYFP2
  Species: Synthetic
  Promoter: minBG
  Cloning method: Gibson Cloning
Terms and licenses: Academic/Nonprofit Terms; Industry Terms: Not Available to Industry
How to cite: AiP12354 - pAAV-AiE0511h-minBG-SYFP2-WPRE3-BGHpA (Alias: CN2354) was a gift from Allen Institute for Brain Science & Boaz Levi (Addgene plasmid # 230111 ; http://n2t.net/addgene:230111 ; RRID:Addgene_230111)
